>Addgene plasmid #144640 | TFORF3164 | addgene full sequence | sequence record 348481 | Addgene NGS Result
GGCTCCGGTGCCCGTCAGTGGGCAGAGCGCACATCGCCCACAGTCCCCGAGAAGTTGGGGGGAGGGGTCG
GCAATTGAACCGGTGCCTAGAGAAGGTGGCGCGGGGTAAACTGGGAAAGTGATGTCGTGTACTGGCTCCG
CCTTTTTCCCGAGGGTGGGGGAGAACCGTATATAAGTGCAGTAGTCGCCGTGAACGTTCTTTTTCGCAAC
GGGTTTGCCGCCAGAACACAGGTAAGTGCCGTGTGTGGTTCCCGCGGGCCTGGCCTCTTTACGGGTTATG
GCCCTTGCGTGCCTTGAATTACTTCCACCTGGCTGCAGTACGTGATTCTTGATCCCGAGCTTCGGGTTGG
AAGTGGGTGGGAGAGTTCGAGGCCTTGCGCTTAAGGAGCCCCTTCGCCTCGTGCTTGAGTTGAGGCCTGG
CCTGGGCGCTGGGGCCGCCGCGTGCGAATCTGGTGGCACCTTCGCGCCTGTCTCGCTGCTTTCGATAAGT
CTCTAGCCATTTAAAATTTTTGATGACCTGCTGCGACGCTTTTTTTCTGGCAAGATAGTCTTGTAAATGC
GGGCCAAGATCTGCACACTGGTATTTCGGTTTTTGGGGCCGCGGGCGGCGACGGGGCCCGTGCGTCCCAG
CGCACATGTTCGGCGAGGCGGGGCCTGCGAGCGCGGCCACCGAGAATCGGACGGGGGTAGTCTCAAGCTG
GCCGGCCTGCTCTGGTGCCTGGCCTCGCGCCGCCGTGTATCGCCCCGCCCTGGGCGGCAAGGCTGGCCCG
GTCGGCACCAGTTGCGTGAGCGGAAAGATGGCCGCTTCCCGGCCCTGCTGCAGGGAGCTCAAAATGGAGG
ACGCGGCGCTCGGGAGAGCGGGCGGGTGAGTCACCCACACAAAGGAAAAGGGCCTTTCCGTCCTCAGCCG
TCGCTTCATGTGACTCCACGGAGTACCGGGCGCCGTCCAGGCACCTCGATTAGTTCTCGAGCTTTTGGAG
TACGTCGTCTTTAGGTTGGGGGGAGGGGTTTTATGCGATGGAGTTTCCCCACACTGAGTGGGTGGAGACT
GAAGTTAGGCCAGCTTGGCACTTGATGTAATTCTCCTTGGAATTTGCCCTTTTTGAGTTTGGATCTTGGT
TCATTCTCAAGCCTCAGACAGTGGTTCAAAGTTTTTTTCTTCCATTTCAGGTGTCGTGAGGCTAGCATCG
ATTGATCAACAAGTTTGTACAAAAAAGTTGGCATGAAGATTGAGGAGGTGAAGAGCACTACGAAGACGCA
GCGCATCGCCTCCCACAGCCACGTGAAAGGGCTGGGGCTGGACGAGAGCGGCTTGGCCAAGCAGGCGGCC
TCAGGGCTTGTGGGCCAGGAGAACGCGCGAGAGGCATGTGGCGTCATAGTAGAATTAATCAAAAGCAAGA
AAATGGCTGGAAGAGCTGTCTTGTTGGCAGGACCTCCTGGAACTGGCAAGACAGCTCTGGCTCTGGCTAT
TGCTCAGGAGCTGGGTAGTAAGGTCCCCTTCTGCCCAATGGTGGGGAGTGAAGTTTACTCAACTGAGATC
AAGAAGACAGAGGTGCTGATGGAGAACTTCCGCAGGGCCATTGGGCTGCGAATAAAGGAGACCAAGGAAG
TTTATGAAGGTGAAGTCACAGAGCTAACTCCGTGTGAGACAGAGAATCCCATGGGAGGATATGGCAAAAC
CATTAGCCATGTGATCATAGGACTCAAAACAGCCAAAGGAACCAAACAGTTGAAACTGGACCCCAGCATT
TTTGAAAGTTTGCAGAAAGAGCGAGTAGAAGCTGGAGATGTGATTTACATTGAAGCCAACAGTGGGGCCG
TGAAGAGGCAGGGCAGGTGTGATACCTATGCCACAGAATTCGACCTTGAAGCTGAAGAGTATGTCCCCTT
GCCAAAAGGGGATGTGCACAAAAAGAAAGAAATCATCCAAGATGTGACCTTGCATGACTTGGATGTGGCT
AATGCGCGGCCCCAGGGGGGACAAGATATCCTGTCCATGATGGGCCAGCTAATGAAGCCAAAGAAGACAG
AAATCACAGACAAACTTCGAGGGGAGATTAATAAGGTGGTGAACAAGTACATCGACCAGGGCATTGCTGA
GCTGGTCCCGGGTGTGCTGTTTGTTGATGAGGTCCACATGCTGGACATTGAGTGCTTCACCTACCTGCAC
CGCGCCCTGGAGTCTTCTATCGCTCCCATCGTCATCTTTGCATCCAACCGAGGCAACTGTGTCATCAGAG
GCACTGAGGACATCACATCCCCTCACGGCATCCCTCTTGACCTTCTGGACCGAGTGATGATAATCCGGAC
CATGCTGTATACTCCACAGGAAATGAAACAGATCATTAAAATCCGTGCCCAGACGGAAGGAATCAACATC
AGTGAGGAGGCACTGAACCACCTGGGGGAGATTGGCACCAAGACCACACTGAGGTACTCAGTGCAGCTGC
TGACCCCGGCCAACTTGCTTGCTAAAATCAACGGGAAGGACAGCATTGAGAAAGAGCATGTCGAAGAGAT
CAGTGAACTTTTCTATGATGCCAAGTCCTCCGCCAAAATCCTGGCTGACCAGCAGGATAAGTACATGAAG
TGCCCAACTTTCTTGTACAAAGTGGTTGATATCGGTAAGCCTATCCCTAACCCTCTCCTCGGTCTCGATT
CTACGTAGTAATGAACTAGTCCGTAATTGAAAGTATTTCGATTTCTTGGCTTTATATATCTTGTGGAAAG
GACGATCAGAGCAATATCCCATAATCAGTACGCGTTAAGTCGACAATCAACCTCTGGATTACAAAATTTG
TGAAAGATTGACTGGTATTCTTAACTATGTTGCTCCTTTTACGCTATGTGGATACGCTGCTTTAATGCCT
TTGTATCATGCTATTGCTTCCCGTATGGCTTTCATTTTCTCCTCCTTGTATAAATCCTGGTTGCTGTCTC
TTTATGAGGAGTTGTGGCCCGTTGTCAGGCAACGTGGCGTGGTGTGCACTGTGTTTGCTGACGCAACCCC
CACTGGTTGGGGCATTGCCACCACCTGTCAGCTCCTTTCCGGGACTTTCGCTTTCCCCCTCCCTATTGCC
ACGGCGGAACTCATCGCCGCCTGCCTTGCCCGCTGCTGGACAGGGGCTCGGCTGTTGGGCACTGACAATT
CCGTGGTGTTGTCGGGGAAATCATCGTCCTTTCCTTGGCTGCTCGCCTGTGTTGCCACCTGGATTCTGCG
CGGGACGTCCTTCTGCTACGTCCCTTCGGCCCTCAATCCAGCGGACCTTCCTTCCCGCGGCCTGCTGCCG
GCTCTGCGGCCTCTTCCGCGTCTTCGCCTTCGCCCTCAGACGAGTCGGATCTCCCTTTGGGCCGCCTCCC
CGCGTCGACTTTAAGACCAATGACTTACAAGGCAGCTGTAGATCTTAGCCACTTTTTAAAAGAAAAGGGG
GGACTGGAAGGGCTAATTCACTCCCAACGAAGACAAGATCTGCTTTTTGCTTGTACTGGGTCTCTCTGGT
TAGACCAGATCTGAGCCTGGGAGCTCTCTGGCTAACTAGGGAACCCACTGCTTAAGCCTCAATAAAGCTT
GCCTTGAGTGCTTCAAGTAGTGTGTGCCCGTCTGTTGTGTGACTCTGGTAACTAGAGATCCCTCAGACCC
TTTTAGTCAGTGTGGAAAATCTCTAGCAGTACGTATAGTAGTTCATGTCATCTTATTATTCAGTATTTAT
AACTTGCAAAGAAATGAATATCAGAGAGTGAGAGGAACTTGTTTATTGCAGCTTATAATGGTTACAAATA
AAGCAATAGCATCACAAATTTCACAAATAAAGCATTTTTTTCACTGCATTCTAGTTGTGGTTTGTCCAAA
CTCATCAATGTATCTTATCATGTCTGGCTCTAGCTATCCCGCCCCTAACTCCGCCCATCCCGCCCCTAAC
TCCGCCCAGTTCCGCCCATTCTCCGCCCCATGGCTGACTAATTTTTTTTATTTATGCAGAGGCCGAGGCC
GCCTCGGCCTCTGAGCTATTCCAGAAGTAGTGAGGAGGCTTTTTTGGAGGCCTAGGGACGTACCCAATTC
GCCCTATAGTGAGTCGTATTACGCGCGCTCACTGGCCGTCGTTTTACAACGTCGTGACTGGGAAAACCCT
GGCGTTACCCAACTTAATCGCCTTGCAGCACATCCCCCTTTCGCCAGCTGGCGTAATAGCGAAGAGGCCC
GCACCGATCGCCCTTCCCAACAGTTGCGCAGCCTGAATGGCGAATGGG
[124 nt withheld, positions 4249-4372]
C
[91 nt withheld, positions 4374-4464]
A
[49 nt withheld, positions 4466-4514]
CCTTTGACGTTGGAGTCCACGTTCTTT
[37 nt withheld, positions 4542-4578]
ACCCTATCTCGGTCTATTCTTTTGATTTATAAGGGATTTTGCCGATTTCGGCCTATTGGTTAAAAAATGA
GCTGATTTAACAAAAATTTAACGCGAATTTTAACAAAATATTAACGCTTACAATTTAGGTGGCACTTTTC
GGGGAAATGTGCGCGGAACCCCTATTTGTTTATTTTTCTAAATACATTCAAATATGTATCCGCTCATGAG
ACAATAACCCTGATAAATGCTTCAATAATATTGAAAAAGGAAGAGTATGAGTATTCAACATTTCCGTGTC
GCCCTTATTCCCTTTTTTGCGGCATTTTGCCTTCCTGTTTTTGCTCACCCAGAAACGCTGGTGAAAGTAA
AAGATGCTGAAGATCAGTTGGGTGCACGAGTGGGTTACATCGAACTGGATCTCAACAGCGGTAAGATCCT
TGAGAGTTTTCGCCCCGAAGAACGTTTTCCAATGATGAGCACTTTTAAAGTTCTGCTATGTGGCGCGGTA
TTATCCCGTATTGACGCCGGGCAAGAGCAACTCGGTCGCCGCATACACTATTCTCAGAATGACTTGGTTG
AGTACTCACCAGTCACAGAAAAGCATCTTACGGATGGCATGACAGTAAGAGAATTATGCAGTGCTGCCAT
AACCATGAGTGATAACACTGCGGCCAACTTACTTCTGACAACGATCGGAGGACCGAAGGAGCTAACCGCT
TTTTTGCACAACATGGGGGATCATGTAACTCGCCTTGATCGTTGGGAACCGGAGCTGAATGAAGCCATAC
CAAACGACGAGCGTGACACCACGATGCCTGTAGCAATGGCAACAACGTTGCGCAAACTATTAACTGGCGA
ACTACTTACTCTAGCTTCCCGGCAACAATTAATAGACTGGATGGAGGCGGATAAAGTTGCAGGACCACTT
CTGCGCTCGGCCCTTCCGGCTGGCTGGTTTATTGCTGATAAATCTGGAGCCGGTGAGCGTGGGTCTCGCG
GTATCATTGCAGCACTGGGGCCAGATGGTAAGCCCTCCCGTATCGTAGTTATCTACACGACGGGGAGTCA
GGCAACTATGGATGAACGAAATAGACAGATCGCTGAGATAGGTGCCTCACTGATTAAGCATTGGTAACTG
TCAGACCAAGTTTACTCATATATACTTTAGATTGATTTAAAACTTCATTTTTAATTTAAAAGGATCTAGG
TGAAGATCCTTTTTGATAATCTCATGACCAAAATCCCTTAACGTGAGTTTTCGTTCCACTGAGCGTCAGA
CCCCGTAGAAAAGATCAAAGGATCTTCTTGAGATCCTTTTTTTCTGCGCGTAATCTGCTGCTTGCAAACA
AAAAAACCACCGCTACCAGCGGTGGTTTGTTTGCCGGATCAAGAGCTACCAACTCTTTTTCCGAAGGTAA
CTGGCTTCAGCAGAGCGCAGATACCAAATACTGTTCTTCTAGTGTAGCCGTAGTTAGGCCACCACTTCAA
GAACTCTGTAGCACCGCCTACATACCTCGCTCTGCTAATCCTGTTACCAGTGGCTGCTGCCAGTGGCGAT
AAGTCGTGTCTTACCGGGTTGGACTCAAGACGATAGTTACCGGATAAGGCGCAGCGGTCGGGCTGAACGG
GGGGTTCGTGCACACAGCCCAGCTTGGAGCGAACGACCTACACCGAACTGAGATACCTACAGCGTGAGCT
ATGAGAAAGCGCCACGCTTCCCGAAGGGAGAAAGGCGGACAGGTATCCGGTAAGCGGCAGGGTCGGAACA
GGAGAGCGCACGAGGGAGCTTCCAGGGGGAAACGCCTGGTATCTTTATAGTCCTGTCGGGTTTCGCCACC
TCTGACTTGAGCGTCGATTTTTGTGATGCTCGTCAGGGGGGCGGAGCCTATGGAAAAACGCCAGCAACGC
GGCCTTTTTACGGTTCCTGGCCTTTTGCTGGCCTTTTGCTCACATGTTCTTTCCTGCGTTATCCCCTGAT
TCTGTGGATAACCGTATTACCGCCTTTGAGTGAGCTGATACCGCTCGCCGCAGCCGAACGACCGAGCGCA
GCGAGTCAGTGAGCGAGGAAGCGGAAGAGCGCCCAATACGCAAACCGCCTCTCCCCGCGCGTTGGCCGAT
TCATTAATGCAGCTGGCACGACAGGTTTCCCGACTGGAAAGCGGGCAGTGAGCGCAACGCAATTAATGTG
AGTTAGCTCACTCATTAGGCACCCCAGGCTTTACACTTTATGCTTCCGGCTCGTATGTTGTGTGGAATTG
TGAGCGGATAACAATTTCACACAGGAAACAGCTATGACCATGATTACGCCAAGCGCGCAATTAACCCTCA
CTAAAGGGAACAAAAGCTGGAGCTGCAAGCTTAATGTAGTCTTATGCAATACTCTTGTAGTCTTGCAACA
TGGTAACGATGAGTTAGCAACATGCCTTACAAGGAGAGAAAAAGCACCGTGCATGCCGATTGGTGGAAGT
AAGGTGGTACGATCGTGCCTTATTAGGAAGGCAACAGACGGGTCTGACATGGATTGGACGAACCACTGAA
TTGCCGCATTGCAGAGATATTGTATTTAAGTGCCTAGCTCGATACATAAACGGGTCTCTCTGGTTAGACC
AGATCTGAGCCTGGGAGCTCTCTGGCTAACTAGGGAACCCACTGCTTAAGCCTCAATAAAGCTTGCCTTG
AGTGCTTCAAGTAGTGTGTGCCCGTCTGTTGTGTGACTCTGGTAACTAGAGATCCCTCAGACCCTTTTAG
TCAGTGTGGAAAATCTCTAGCAGTGGCGCCCGAACAGGGACTTGAAAGCGAAAGGGAAACCAGAGGAGCT
CTCTCGACGCAGGACTCGGCTTGCTGAAGCGCGCACGGCAAGAGGCGAGGGGCGGCGACTGGTGAGTACG
CCAAAAATTTTGACTAGCGGAGGCTAGAAGGAGAGAGATGGGTGCGAGAGCGTCAGTATTAAGCGGGGGA
GAATTAGATCGCGATGGGAAAAAATTCGGTTAAGGCCAGGGGGAAAGAAAAAATATAAATTAAAACATAT
AGTATGGGCAAGCAGGGAGCTAGAACGATTCGCAGTTAATCCTGGCCTGTTAGAAACATCAGAAGGCTGT
AGACAAATACTGGGACAGCTACAACCATCCCTTCAGACAGGATCAGAAGAACTTAGATCATTATATAATA
CAGTAGCAACCCTCTATTGTGTGCATCAAAGGATAGAGATAAAAGACACCAAGGAAGCTTTAGACAAGAT
AGAGGAAGAGCAAAACAAAAGTAAGACCACCGCACAGCAAGCGGCCGCTGATCTTCAGACCTGGAGGAGG
AGATATGAGGGACAATTGGAGAAGTGAATTATATAAATATAAAGTAGTAAAAATTGAACCATTAGGAGTA
GCACCCACCAAGGCAAAGAGAAGAGTGGTGCAGAGAGAAAAAAGAGCAGTGGGAATAGGAGCTTTGTTCC
TTGGGTTCTTGGGAGCAGCAGGAAGCACTATGGGCGCAGCGTCAATGACGCTGACGGTACAGGCCAGACA
ATTATTGTCTGGTATAGTGCAGCAGCAGAACAATTTGCTGAGGGCTATTGAGGCGCAACAGCATCTGTTG
CAACTCACAGTCTGGGGCATCAAGCAGCTCCAGGCAAGAATCCTGGCTGTGGAAAGATACCTAAAGGATC
AACAGCTCCTGGGGATTTGGGGTTGCTCTGGAAAACTCATTTGCACCACTGCTGTGCCTTGGAATGCTAG
TTGGAGTAATAAATCTCTGGAACAGATTTGGAATCACACGACCTGGATGGAGTGGGACAGAGAAATTAAC
AATTACACAAGCTTAATACACTCCTTAATTGAAGAATCGCAAAACCAGCAAGAAAAGAATGAACAAGAAT
TATTGGAATTAGATAAATGGGCAAGTTTGTGGAATTGGTTTAACATAACAAATTGGCTGTGGTATATAAA
ATTATTCATAATGATAGTAGGAGGCTTGGTAGGTTTAAGAATAGTTTTTGCTGTACTTTCTATAGTGAAT
AGAGTTAGGCAGGGATATTCACCATTATCGTTTCAGACCCACCTCCCAACCCCGAGGGGACCCATGCATT
GCATCTCAATTAGTCAGCAACCAGGTGTGGAAAGTCCCCAGGCTCCCCAGCAGGCAGAAGTATGCAAAGC
ATGCGTCTCAATTAGTCAGCAACCATAGTCCCGCCCCTAACTCCGCCCATCCCGCCCCTAACTCCGCCCA
GTTCCGCCCATTCTCCGCCCCATGGCTGACTAATTTTTTTTATTTATGCAGAGGCCGAGGCCGCCTCGGC
CTCTGAGCTATTCCAGAAGTAGTGAGGAGGCTTTTTTGGAGGCCTAGGCTTTTGCAAAAAGCTTTCTAGA
GGTACCACCGGAGCTTACCATGACCGAGTACAAGCCCACGGTGCGCCTCGCCACCCGCGACGACGTCCCC
AGGGCCGTACGCACCCTCGCCGCCGCGTTCGCCGACTACCCCGCCACGCGCCACACCGTCGATCCGGACC
GCCACATCGAGCGGGTCACCGAGCTGCAAGAACTCTTCCTCACGCGCGTCGGGCTCGACATCGGCAAGGT
GTGGGTCGCGGACGACGGCGCCGCCGTGGCGGTCTGGACCACGCCGGAGAGCGTCGAAGCGGGGGCGGTG
TTCGCCGAGATCGGCCCGCGCATGGCCGAGTTGAGCGGTTCCCGGCTGGCCGCGCAGCAACAGATGGAAG
GCCTCCTGGCGCCGCACCGGCCCAAGGAGCCCGCGTGGTTCCTGGCCACCGTCGGCGTCTCGCCCGACCA
CCAGGGCAAGGGTCTGGGCAGCGCCGTCGTGCTCCCCGGAGTGGAGGCGGCCGAGCGCGCCGGGGTGCCC
GCCTTCCTGGAGACCTCCGCGCCCCGCAACCTCCCCTTCTACGAGCGGCTCGGCTTCACCGTCACCGCCG
ACGTCGAGGTGCCCGAAGGACCGCGCACCTGGTGCATGACCCGCAAGCCCGGTGCCAGTTAACGAATTCT
AGATCTTGAGACAAATGGCAGTATTCATCCACAATTTTAAAAGAAAAGGGGGGATTGGGGGGTACAGTGC
AGGGGAAAGAATAGTAGACATAATAGCAACAGACATACAAACTAAAGAATTACAAAAACAAATTACAAAA
ATTCAAAATTTTCGGGTTTATTACAGGGACAGCAGAGATCCACTTTGGCGCCGGCTCGAGGCCTGCAGGT
GCAAAGATGGATAAAGTTTTAAACAGAGAGGAATCTTTGCAGCTAATGGACCTTCTAGGTCTTGAAAGGA
GTGGGAATT
Features (pLannotate 1.2.2; 34 found; start..end, strand, type, name):
      1..1179    +  promoter       EF-1α promoter: strong constitutive promoter for human elongation factor EF-1α
   1200..1217    +  protein_bind   attB1 (fragment): mutant version of attB; core recombination site for the Gateway® BP reaction BP Clonase™
   1223..2590    +  CDS            RUVBL1: RUVB1_HUMAN - Also known as INO80H, NMP238, TIP49, TIP49A. Experimental evidence at protein level: Swiss-Prot protein existence level 1. Possesses single-stranded DNA-stimulated ATPase and ATP- dependent DNA helicase (3' to 5') activity; hexamerization is thought to be critical for ATP hydrolysis and adjacent subunits in the ring- like structure contribute to the ATPase activity (PubMed:17157868). Component of the NuA4 histone acetyltransferase complex which is involved in transcriptional activation of select genes principally by acetylation of nucleosomal histones H4 and H2A (PubMed:14966270)
   2593..2616    -  protein_bind   attB2: mutant version of attB; recombination site for the Gateway® BP reaction BP Clonase™
   2624..2665    +  CDS            V5 tag: epitope tag from simian virus 5
   2687..2733    +  promoter       U6 promoter (fragment): RNA polymerase III promoter for human U6 snRNA
   2775..3363    +  misc_feature   WPRE: woodchuck hepatitis virus posttranscriptional regulatory element
   3414..3433    +  misc_feature   cPPT/CTS (fragment): central polypurine tract and central termination sequence of HIV-1
   3435..3668    +  LTR            3' LTR (ΔU3): self-inactivating 3' long terminal repeat (LTR) from HIV-1
   3746..3867    +  polyA_signal   SV40 poly(A) signal: SV40 polyadenylation signal
   3907..4042    +  rep_origin     SV40 ori: SV40 origin of replication
   4063..4081    -  promoter       T7 promoter: promoter for bacteriophage T7 RNA polymerase
   4089..4244    +  CDS            lacZα (fragment): LacZα fragment of β-galactosidase; lacZ fragment
   4249..4677    +  rep_origin     f1 ori (sequence partly withheld): f1 bacteriophage origin of replication; arrow indicates direction of (+) strand synthesis
   4730..4834    +  promoter       AmpR promoter: bla
   4835..5695    +  CDS            AmpR: β-lactamase; bla; confers resistance to ampicillin, carbenicillin, and related antibiotics
   5866..6454    +  rep_origin     ori: high-copy-number ColE1/pMB1/pBR322/pUC origin of replication
   6637..6729    +  CDS            lacI (fragment): lac repressor; lacI; The lac repressor binds to the lac operator to inhibit transcription in E. coli. This inhibition can be relieved by adding lactose or isopropyl-β-D-thiogalactopyranoside (IPTG).
   6742..6763    +  protein_bind   CAP binding site: CAP binding activates transcription in the presence of cAMP. E. coli catabolite activator protein
   6778..6808    +  promoter       lac promoter: promoter for the E. coli lac operon
   6816..6832    +  protein_bind   lac operator: The lac repressor binds to the lac operator to inhibit transcription in E. coli. This inhibition can be relieved by adding lactose or isopropyl-β-D-thiogalactopyranoside (IPTG). lac repressor encoded by lacI
   6877..6895    +  promoter       T3 promoter: promoter for bacteriophage T3 RNA polymerase
   6923..7149    +  promoter       RSV promoter: Rous sarcoma virus enhancer/promoter
   7150..7330    +  LTR            5' LTR (truncated): truncated 5' long terminal repeat (LTR) from HIV-1
   7377..7502    +  misc_feature   HIV-1 Ψ: packaging signal of human immunodeficiency virus type 1
   7486..7849    +  CDS            HIV-1 gag (fragment): gag protein from human immunodeficiency virus 1; gag
   7995..8228    +  misc_feature   RRE: The Rev response element (RRE) of HIV-1 allows for Rev-dependent mRNA export from the nucleus to the cytoplasm.
   8605..8631    +  CDS            Rev (fragment): human immunodeficiency virus 1 (HIV-1) Rev protein; rev; enhances nuclear export of unspliced and incompletely spliced viral mRNAs
   8638..8661    +  promoter       SV40 promoter (fragment): SV40 early promoter
   8662..8733    +  promoter       SV40 promoter (fragment): SV40 enhancer and early promoter
   8757..8892    +  rep_origin     SV40 ori: SV40 origin of replication
   8938..9534    +  CDS            PuroR (fragment): puromycin N-acetyltransferase; pac from Streptomyces; confers resistance to puromycin
   9583..9700    +  misc_feature   cPPT/CTS: central polypurine tract and central termination sequence of HIV-1
   9765..9831    +  CDS            small t antigen (fragment): SV40 (simian virus 40) small t antigen
