[The description below was written by a language model from this plasmid's Addgene catalogue record and pLannotate feature annotations shown in this document.]
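Description:
TFORF3164 is a third-generation-style, self-inactivating lentiviral expression plasmid built on the pLX_TRC317 backbone and carrying the human RUVBL1 open reading frame (also known as pontin/TIP49), a AAA+ ATPase/helicase subunit of chromatin-modifying complexes such as NuA4. It belongs to a barcoded transcription factor ORF collection in which each construct carries a unique 24-bp barcode, so that the identity of the overexpressed factor can be read out in pooled screens. The barcode itself is not annotated as a separate feature in the table. In bacteria the plasmid is maintained through a high-copy ColE1/pUC-type origin with ampicillin resistance (AmpR), and an f1 origin and remnants of a lac/lacZα cloning region are also present. The depositor notes that the plasmid may recombine.

The viral genome is driven by an RSV promoter fused to a truncated HIV-1 5' LTR, followed by the Ψ packaging signal, a gag fragment and the RRE for Rev-dependent export. Downstream, an SV40 early promoter region drives puromycin N-acetyltransferase for selection of transduced mammalian cells, and a cPPT/CTS element aids nuclear import of the reverse-transcribed genome. The EF-1α promoter then drives RUVBL1, which was inserted by Gateway cloning and is flanked by attB1 and attB2 sites, with a C-terminal V5 epitope tag in frame for detection. A WPRE enhances transcript stability and expression, and the ΔU3 3' LTR renders integrated provirus transcriptionally self-inactivating. An SV40 polyadenylation signal and SV40 origin lie outside the LTRs. The construct is intended for stable, constitutive overexpression of RUVBL1 in mammalian cells, individually or within pooled directed-differentiation screens.
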