Addgene plasmid #144640: TFORF3164
Purpose: Lentiviral vector for overexpressing transcription factor ORFs with unique 24-bp barcodes. Barcodes facilitate identification of transcription factors in pooled screens.
Depositing lab: Feng Zhang. Depositing organization: Broad Institute. Publication: A transcription factor atlas of directed differentiation. Joung J, Ma S, Tay T, Geiger-Schuller KR, Kirchgatterer PC, Verdine VK, Guo B, Arias-Garcia MA, Allen WE, Singh A, Kuksenko O, Abudayyeh OO, Gootenberg JS, Fu Z, Macrae RK, Buenrostro JD, Regev A, Zhang F. Cell. 2023 Jan 5;186(1):209-229.e26. doi: 10.1016/j.cell.2022.11.026. PubMed 36608654.
Backbone
  Vector backbone: pLX_TRC317
  Backbone manufacturer: Broad Institute Genetic Perturbation Platform
  Backbone size w/o insert (bp): 8264
  Vector type: Mammalian Expression, Lentiviral
  Selectable markers: Puromycin
Growth in bacteria
  Bacterial resistance: Ampicillin, 100 μg/mL
  Growth temperature: 37°C
  Growth strain: NEB Stable
  Copy number: High Copy
Gene/Insert
  Gene/Insert name: RUVBL1
  Species: H. sapiens (human)
  Insert size (bp): 1573
  Entrez Gene: RUVBL1 (a.k.a. ECP-54, ECP54, INO80H, NMP 238, NMP238, PONTIN, Pontin52, RVB1, TIH1, TIP49, TIP49A)
  Promoter: EF1a
  Tag / fusion protein: V5 (C terminal on insert)
  Cloning method: Gateway Cloning
  Sequencing primers: 5′ GGGTGGAGACTGAAGTTAGGCCAG; 3′ CACATAGCGTAAAAGGAGCAACATAG
Resource information
  A portion of this plasmid was derived from a plasmid made by: Broad Institute Genetic Perturbation Platform
Terms and licenses: Academic/Nonprofit Terms; Industry Terms: Not Available to Industry
Depositor comments: NM_003707.2 Please test multiple small colonies in case of plasmid recombination. To make this collection available in a timely manner, a portion of this collection was not fully sequenced by Addgene. If an Addgene verified full plasmid sequence is not available, please contact us prior to placing an order to request the full sequence.
How to cite: TFORF3164 was a gift from Feng Zhang (Addgene plasmid # 144640 ; http://n2t.net/addgene:144640 ; RRID:Addgene_144640)
