>Addgene plasmid #144640 | TFORF3164 | depositor partial sequence | sequence record 286035 | Insert
ATCGATTGATCAACAAGTTTGTACAAAAAAGTTGGCATGAAGATTGAGGAGGTGAAGAGCACTACGAAGA
CGCAGCGCATCGCCTCCCACAGCCACGTGAAAGGGCTGGGGCTGGACGAGAGCGGCTTGGCCAAGCAGGC
GGCCTCAGGGCTTGTGGGCCAGGAGAACGCGCGAGAGGCATGTGGCGTCATAGTAGAATTAATCAAAAGC
AAGAAAATGGCTGGAAGAGCTGTCTTGTTGGCAGGACCTCCTGGAACTGGCAAGACAGCTCTGGCTCTGG
CTATTGCTCAGGAGCTGGGTAGTAAGGTCCCCTTCTGCCCAATGGTGGGGAGTGAAGTTTACTCAACTGA
GATCAAGAAGACAGAGGTGCTGATGGAGAACTTCCGCAGGGCCATTGGGCTGCGAATAAAGGAGACCAAG
GAAGTTTATGAAGGTGAAGTCACAGAGCTAACTCCGTGTGAGACAGAGAATCCCATGGGAGGATATGGCA
AAACCATTAGCCATGTGATCATAGGACTCAAAACAGCCAAAGGAACCAAACAGTTGAAACTGGACCCCAG
CATTTTTGAAAGTTTGCAGAAAGAGCGAGTAGAAGCTGGAGATGTGATTTACATTGAAGCCAACAGTGGG
GCCGTGAAGAGGCAGGGCAGGTGTGATACCTATGCCACAGAATTCGACCTTGAAGCTGAAGAGTATGTCC
CCTTGCCAAAAGGGGATGTGCACAAAAAGAAAGAAATCATCCAAGATGTGACCTTGCATGACTTGGATGT
GGCTAATGCGCGGCCCCAGGGGGGACAAGATATCCTGTCCATGATGGGCCAGCTAATGAAGCCAAAGAAG
ACAGAAATCACAGACAAACTTCGAGGGGAGATTAATAAGGTGGTGAACAAGTACATCGACCAGGGCATTG
CTGAGCTGGTCCCGGGTGTGCTGTTTGTTGATGAGGTCCACATGCTGGACATTGAGTGCTTCACCTACCT
GCACCGCGCCCTGGAGTCTTCTATCGCTCCCATCGTCATCTTTGCATCCAACCGAGGCAACTGTGTCATC
AGAGGCACTGAGGACATCACATCCCCTCACGGCATCCCTCTTGACCTTCTGGACCGAGTGATGATAATCC
GGACCATGCTGTATACTCCACAGGAAATGAAACAGATCATTAAAATCCGTGCCCAGACGGAAGGAATCAA
CATCAGTGAGGAGGCACTGAACCACCTGGGGGAGATTGGCACCAAGACCACACTGAGGTACTCAGTGCAG
CTGCTGACCCCGGCCAACTTGCTTGCTAAAATCAACGGGAAGGACAGCATTGAGAAAGAGCATGTCGAAG
AGATCAGTGAACTTTTCTATGATGCCAAGTCCTCCGCCAAAATCCTGGCTGACCAGCAGGATAAGTACAT
GAAGTGCCCAACTTTCTTGTACAAAGTGGTTGATATCGGTAAGCCTATCCCTAACCCTCTCCTCGGTCTC
GATTCTACGTAGTAATGAACTAGTCCGTAATTGAAAGTATTTCGATTTCTTGGCTTTATATATCTTGTGG
AAAGGACGATCAGAGCAATATCCCATAATCAGT
