>Addgene plasmid #144640 | TFORF3164 | depositor partial sequence | sequence record 286036 | Barcode
TCAGAGCAATATCCCATAATCAGT
